Addgene plasmid #81550: pDONR223_GALNT14_p.F285L
Purpose: Gateway Donor vector containing GALNT14 , part of the Target Accelerator Plasmid Collection.
Depositing lab: Jesse Boehm & William Hahn & David Root. Depositing organization: Broad Institute. Publication: Systematic Functional Interrogation of Rare Cancer Variants Identifies Oncogenic Alleles. Kim E, Ilic N, Shrestha Y, Zou L, Kamburov A, Zhu C, Yang X, Lubonja R, Tran N, Nguyen C, Lawrence MS, Piccioni F, Bagul M, Doench JG, Chouinard CR, Wu X, Hogstrom L, Natoli T, Tamayo P, Horn H, Corsello SM, Lage K, Root DE, Subramanian A, Golub TR, Getz G, Boehm JS, Hahn WC. Cancer Discov. 2016 Jul;6(7):714-26. doi: 10.1158/2159-8290.CD-16-0160. Epub 2016 May 4. PubMed 27147599.
Backbone
  Vector backbone: pDONR223
  Backbone manufacturer: Invitrogen
  Backbone size w/o insert (bp): 2790
  Vector type: Gateway Entry vector
Growth in bacteria
  Bacterial resistance: Spectinomycin, 50 μg/mL
  Growth temperature: 37°C
  Growth strain: DH5alpha
  Copy number: High Copy
Gene/Insert
  Gene/Insert name: GALNT14
  Species: H. sapiens (human)
  Mutation: L4V; F285L
  GenBank ID: NM_024572.3
  Entrez Gene: GALNT14 (a.k.a. GALNT15, GalNac-T10, GalNac-T14)
  Promoter: None
  Cloning method: Gateway Cloning
  Sequencing primers: 5′ M13pUC-fwd; 3′ M13-Rev
Terms and licenses: Academic/Nonprofit Terms; Industry Terms: Not Available to Industry
Depositor comments: Open state: NO stop codon immediately follows insert
How to cite: pDONR223_GALNT14_p.F285L was a gift from Jesse Boehm & William Hahn & David Root (Addgene plasmid # 81550 ; http://n2t.net/addgene:81550 ; RRID:Addgene_81550)
