[The description below was written by a language model from this plasmid's Addgene catalogue record and pLannotate feature annotations shown in this document.]
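Description:
pDONR223_GALNT14_p.F285L is a Gateway entry clone built on the Invitrogen pDONR223 backbone and carrying a variant open reading frame of human GALNT14. This gene encodes a polypeptide N-acetylgalactosaminyltransferase that catalyses the first step of mucin-type O-linked glycosylation. The plasmid is propagated in E. coli from a high-copy ColE1/pUC-type origin and selected with spectinomycin through the aadA (SmR) aminoglycoside adenylyltransferase gene. That gene sits downstream of a fragment of a class 1 integron Pc promoter. The sequenced record is about 4.4 kb. Its annotation also shows short remnants of lacZα, lacI and a gentamicin resistance gene, along with rrnB T1 and T2 terminators that insulate the cloning region from read-through transcription.

The roughly 1.65 kb GALNT14 coding sequence is flanked by two attL recombination sites. The automated annotation labels them attL3 and attL2, though the upstream site occupies the position normally held by attL1 in this backbone. These sites allow the insert to be moved by an LR Clonase reaction into any compatible destination vector. The entry clone has no promoter driving the insert. A T7 promoter lies just outside the downstream att site, so expression depends on the destination vector chosen. The ORF carries the F285L substitution named in the title, and the record also lists an L4V change relative to the reference transcript. It is in the "open" configuration with no stop codon after the insert, which permits in-frame C-terminal fusions to tags supplied by the destination vector. The clone belongs to the Target Accelerator Plasmid Collection, assembled for systematic functional testing of rare cancer-associated alleles.
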