Features (pLannotate 1.2.2; 12 found; start..end, strand, type, name):
     38..74      -  CDS            lacZα (fragment): LacZα fragment of β-galactosidase; lacZ fragment
     91..186     +  protein_bind   attL3: mutant version of attL; recombination site for the Gateway® LR reaction LR Clonase™
    192..1847    +  CDS            GALNT14: GLT14_HUMAN - Experimental evidence at protein level: Swiss-Prot protein existence level 1. Catalyzes the initial reaction in O-linked oligosaccharide biosynthesis, the transfer of an N-acetyl-D-galactosamine residue to a serine or threonine residue on the protein receptor. Displays activity toward mucin-derived peptide substrates such as Muc2, Muc5AC, Muc7, and Muc13 (-58). May be involved in O-glycosylation in kidney. From Homo sapiens (Human).
   1850..1948    -  protein_bind   attL2: mutant version of attL; recombination site for the Gateway® LR reaction LR Clonase™
   1966..1984    -  promoter       T7 promoter: promoter for bacteriophage T7 RNA polymerase
   2174..2197    +  promoter       Pc promoter (fragment): intI1 (promoter lies within the coding sequence); class 1 integron promoter
   2373..2429    +  CDS            GmR (fragment): gentamycin acetyltransferase; aacC1; confers resistance to gentamycin
   2436..3227    +  CDS            SmR: aminoglycoside adenylyltransferase (Murphy, 1985); aadA; confers resistance to spectinomycin and streptomycin
   3320..3908    +  rep_origin     ori: high-copy-number ColE1/pMB1/pBR322/pUC origin of replication
   4091..4183    +  CDS            lacI (fragment): lac repressor; lacI; The lac repressor binds to the lac operator to inhibit transcription in E. coli. This inhibition can be relieved by adding lactose or isopropyl-β-D-thiogalactopyranoside (IPTG).
   4238..4265    -  terminator     rrnB T2 terminator: transcription terminator T2 from the E. coli rrnB gene
   4397..4440    +  terminator     rrnB T1 terminator: Escherichia coli rrnB; transcription terminator T1 from the E. coli rrnB gene
>Addgene plasmid #81550 | pDONR223_GALNT14_p.F285L | addgene full sequence | sequence record 166720 | Addgene NGS Result
GGCAGTTCCCTACTCTCGCGTTAACGCTAGCATGGATGTTTTCCCAGTCACGACGTTGTAAAACGACGGC
CAGTCTTAAGCTCGGGCCCCAAATAATGATTTTATTTTGACTGATAGTGACCTGTTCGTTGCAACAAATT
GATGAGCAATGCTTTTTTATAATGCCAACTTTGTACAAAAAAGTTGGCACCATGCGGCGCGTGACTCGTC
GGCTGGTTCTGCCAGTCTTCGGGGTGCTCTGGATCACGGTGCTGCTGTTCTTCTGGGTAACCAAGAGGAA
GTTGGAGGTGCCGACGGGACCTGAAGTGCAGACCCCTAAGCCTTCGGACGCTGACTGGGACGACCTGTGG
GACCAGTTTGATGAGCGGCGGTATCTGAATGCCAAAAAGTGGCGCGTTGGTGACGACCCCTATAAGCTGT
ATGCTTTCAACCAGCGGGAGAGTGAGCGGATCTCCAGCAATCGGGCCATCCCGGACACTCGCCATCTGAG
ATGCACACTGCTGGTGTATTGCACGGACCTTCCACCCACTAGCATCATCATCACCTTCCACAACGAGGCC
CGCTCCACGCTGCTCAGGACCATCCGCAGTGTATTAAACCGCACCCCTACGCATCTGATCCGGGAAATCA
TATTAGTGGATGACTTCAGCAATGACCCTGATGACTGTAAACAGCTCATCAAATTGCCCAAGGTGAAATG
CTTGCGCAATAATGAACGGCAAGGTCTGGTCCGGTCCCGGATTCGGGGCGCTGACATCGCCCAGGGCACC
ACTCTGACTTTCCTCGACAGCCACTGTGAGGTGAACAGGGACTGGCTCCAGCCTCTGTTGCACAGGGTCA
AAGAGGACTACACGCGGGTGGTGTGCCCTGTGATCGATATCATTAACCTGGACACCTTCACCTACATCGA
GTCTGCCTCGGAGCTCAGAGGGGGGTTTGACTGGAGCCTCCACTTCCAGTGGGAGCAGCTCTCCCCAGAG
CAGAAGGCTCGGCGCCTGGACCCCACGGAGCCCATCAGGACTCCTATCATAGCTGGAGGGCTCTTAGTGA
TCGACAAAGCTTGGTTTGATTACCTGGGGAAATATGATATGGACATGGACATCTGGGGTGGGGAGAACTT
TGAAATCTCCTTCCGAGTGTGGATGTGCGGGGGCAGCCTAGAGATCGTCCCCTGCAGCCGAGTGGGGCAC
GTCTTCCGGAAGAAGCACCCCTACGTTTTCCCTGATGGAAATGCCAACACGTATATAAAGAACACCAAGC
GGACAGCTGAAGTGTGGATGGATGAATACAAGCAATACTATTACGCTGCCCGGCCATTCGCCCTGGAGAG
GCCCTTCGGGAATGTTGAGAGCAGATTGGACCTGAGGAAGAATCTGCGCTGCCAGAGCTTCAAGTGGTAC
CTGGAGAATATCTACCCTGAACTCAGCATCCCCAAGGAGTCCTCCATCCAGAAGGGCAATATCCGACAGA
GACAGAAGTGCCTGGAATCTCAAAGGCAGAACAACCAAGAAACCCCAAACCTAAAGTTGAGCCCCTGTGC
CAAGGTCAAAGGCGAAGATGCAAAGTCCCAGGTATGGGCCTTCACATACACCCAGCAGATCCTCCAGGAG
GAGCTGTGCCTGTCAGTCATCACCTTGTTCCCTGGCGCCCCAGTGGTTCTTGTCCTTTGCAAGAATGGAG
ATGACCGACAGCAATGGACCAAAACTGGTTCCCACATCGAGCACATAGCATCCCACCTCTGCCTCGATAC
AGATATGTTCGGTGATGGCACCGAGAACGGCAAGGAAATCGTCGTCAACCCATGTGAGTCCTCACTCATG
AGCCAGCACTGGGACATGGTGAGCTCTTGCCCAACTTTCTTGTACAAAGTTGGCATTATAAGAAAGCATT
GCTTATCAATTTGTTGCAACGAACAGGTCACTATCAGTCAAAATAAAATCATTATTTGCCATCCAGCTGA
TATCCCCTATAGTGAGTCGTATTACATGGTCATAGCTGTTTCCTGGCAGCTCTGGCCCGTGTCTCAAAAT
CTCTGATGTTACATTGCACAAGATAAAAATATATCATCATGCCTCCTCTAGACCAGCCAGGACAGAAATG
CCTCGACTTCGCTGCTACCCAAGGTTGCCGGGTGACGCACACCGTGGAAACGGATGAAGGCACGAACCCA
GTGGACATAAGCCTGTTCGGTTCGTAAGCTGTAATGCAAGTAGCGTATGCGCTCACGCAACTGGTCCAGA
ACCTTGACCGAACGCAGCGGTGGTAACGGCGCAGTGGCGGTTTTCATGGCTTGTTATGACTGTTTTTTTG
GGGTACAGTCTATGCCTCGGGCATCCAAGCAGCAAGCGCGTTACGCCGTGGGTCGATGTTTGATGTTATG
GAGCAGCAACGATGTTACGCAGCAGGGCAGTCGCCCTAAAACAAAGTTAAACATTATGAGGGAAGCGGTG
ATCGCCGAAGTATCGACTCAACTATCAGAGGTAGTTGGCGTCATCGAGCGCCATCTCGAACCGACGTTGC
TGGCCGTACATTTGTACGGCTCCGCAGTGGATGGCGGCCTGAAGCCACACAGTGATATTGATTTGCTGGT
TACGGTGACCGTAAGGCTTGATGAAACAACGCGGCGAGCTTTGATCAACGACCTTTTGGAAACTTCGGCT
TCCCCTGGAGAGAGCGAGATTCTCCGCGCTGTAGAAGTCACCATTGTTGTGCACGACGACATCATTCCGT
GGCGTTATCCAGCTAAGCGCGAACTGCAATTTGGAGAATGGCAGCGCAATGACATTCTTGCAGGTATCTT
CGAGCCAGCCACGATCGACATTGATCTGGCTATCTTGCTGACAAAAGCAAGAGAACATAGCGTTGCCTTG
GTAGGTCCAGCGGCGGAGGAACTCTTTGATCCGGTTCCTGAACAGGATCTATTTGAGGCGCTAAATGAAA
CCTTAACGCTATGGAACTCGCCGCCCGACTGGGCTGGCGATGAGCGAAATGTAGTGCTTACGTTGTCCCG
CATTTGGTACAGCGCAGTAACCGGCAAAATCGCGCCGAAGGATGTCGCTGCCGACTGGGCAATGGAGCGC
CTGCCGGCCCAGTATCAGCCCGTCATACTTGAAGCTAGACAGGCTTATCTTGGACAAGAAGAAGATCGCT
TGGCCTCGCGCGCAGATCAGTTGGAAGAATTTGTCCACTACGTGAAAGGCGAGATCACCAAGGTAGTCGG
CAAATAACCCTCGAGCCACCCATGACCAAAATCCCTTAACGTGAGTTACGCGTCGTTCCACTGAGCGTCA
GACCCCGTAGAAAAGATCAAAGGATCTTCTTGAGATCCTTTTTTTCTGCGCGTAATCTGCTGCTTGCAAA
CAAAAAAACCACCGCTACCAGCGGTGGTTTGTTTGCCGGATCAAGAGCTACCAACTCTTTTTCCGAAGGT
AACTGGCTTCAGCAGAGCGCAGATACCAAATACTGTTCTTCTAGTGTAGCCGTAGTTAGGCCACCACTTC
AAGAACTCTGTAGCACCGCCTACATACCTCGCTCTGCTAATCCTGTTACCAGTGGCTGCTGCCAGTGGCG
ATAAGTCGTGTCTTACCGGGTTGGACTCAAGACGATAGTTACCGGATAAGGCGCAGCGGTCGGGCTGAAC
GGGGGGTTCGTGCACACAGCCCAGCTTGGAGCGAACGACCTACACCGAACTGAGATACCTACAGCGTGAG
CTATGAGAAAGCGCCACGCTTCCCGAAGGGAGAAAGGCGGACAGGTATCCGGTAAGCGGCAGGGTCGGAA
CAGGAGAGCGCACGAGGGAGCTTCCAGGGGGAAACGCCTGGTATCTTTATAGTCCTGTCGGGTTTCGCCA
CCTCTGACTTGAGCGTCGATTTTTGTGATGCTCGTCAGGGGGGCGGAGCCTATGGAAAAACGCCAGCAAC
GCGGCCTTTTTACGGTTCCTGGCCTTTTGCTGGCCTTTTGCTCACATGTTCTTTCCTGCGTTATCCCCTG
ATTCTGTGGATAACCGTATTACCGCCTTTGAGTGAGCTGATACCGCTCGCCGCAGCCGAACGACCGAGCG
CAGCGAGTCAGTGAGCGAGGAAGCGGAAGAGCGCCCAATACGCAAACCGCCTCTCCCCGCGCGTTGGCCG
ATTCATTAATGCAGCTGGCACGACAGGTTTCCCGACTGGAAAGCGGGCAGTGAGCGCAACGCAATTAATA
CGCGTACCGCTAGCCAGGAAGAGTTTGTAGAAACGCAAAAAGGCCATCCGTCAGGATGGCCTTCTGCTTA
GTTTGATGCCTGGCAGTTTATGGCGGGCGTCCTGCCCGCCACCCTCCGGGCCGTTGCTTCACAACGTTCA
AATCCGCTCCCGGCGGATTTGTCCTACTCAGGAGAGCGTTCACCGACAAACAACAGATAAAACGAAAGGC
CCAGTCTTCCGACTGAGCCTTTCGTTTTATTTGATGCCT
