>Addgene plasmid #81550 | pDONR223_GALNT14_p.F285L | depositor partial sequence | sequence record 154869 | Insert sequence
ATGCGGCGCGTGACTCGTCGGCTGGTTCTGCCAGTCTTCGGGGTGCTCTGGATCACGGTGCTGCTGTTCT
TCTGGGTAACCAAGAGGAAGTTGGAGGTGCCGACGGGACCTGAAGTGCAGACCCCTAAGCCTTCGGACGC
TGACTGGGACGACCTGTGGGACCAGTTTGATGAGCGGCGGTATCTGAATGCCAAAAAGTGGCGCGTTGGT
GACGACCCCTATAAGCTGTATGCTTTCAACCAGCGGGAGAGTGAGCGGATCTCCAGCAATCGGGCCATCC
CGGACACTCGCCATCTGAGATGCACACTGCTGGTGTATTGCACGGACCTTCCACCCACTAGCATCATCAT
CACCTTCCACAACGAGGCCCGCTCCACGCTGCTCAGGACCATCCGCAGTGTATTAAACCGCACCCCTACG
CATCTGATCCGGGAAATCATATTAGTGGATGACTTCAGCAATGACCCTGATGACTGTAAACAGCTCATCA
AATTGCCCAAGGTGAAATGCTTGCGCAATAATGAACGGCAAGGTCTGGTCCGGTCCCGGATTCGGGGCGC
TGACATCGCCCAGGGCACCACTCTGACTTTCCTCGACAGCCACTGTGAGGTGAACAGGGACTGGCTCCAG
CCTCTGTTGCACAGGGTCAAAGAGGACTACACGCGGGTGGTGTGCCCTGTGATCGATATCATTAACCTGG
ACACCTTCACCTACATCGAGTCTGCCTCGGAGCTCAGAGGGGGGTTTGACTGGAGCCTCCACTTCCAGTG
GGAGCAGCTCTCCCCAGAGCAGAAGGCTCGGCGCCTGGACCCCACGGAGCCCATCAGGACTCCTATCATA
GCTGGAGGGCTCTTAGTGATCGACAAAGCTTGGTTTGATTACCTGGGGAAATATGATATGGACATGGACA
TCTGGGGTGGGGAGAACTTTGAAATCTCCTTCCGAGTGTGGATGTGCGGGGGCAGCCTAGAGATCGTCCC
CTGCAGCCGAGTGGGGCACGTCTTCCGGAAGAAGCACCCCTACGTTTTCCCTGATGGAAATGCCAACACG
TATATAAAGAACACCAAGCGGACAGCTGAAGTGTGGATGGATGAATACAAGCAATACTATTACGCTGCCC
GGCCATTCGCCCTGGAGAGGCCCTTCGGGAATGTTGAGAGCAGATTGGACCTGAGGAAGAATCTGCGCTG
CCAGAGCTTCAAGTGGTACCTGGAGAATATCTACCCTGAACTCAGCATCCCCAAGGAGTCCTCCATCCAG
AAGGGCAATATCCGACAGAGACAGAAGTGCCTGGAATCTCAAAGGCAGAACAACCAAGAAACCCCAAACC
TAAAGTTGAGCCCCTGTGCCAAGGTCAAAGGCGAAGATGCAAAGTCCCAGGTATGGGCCTTCACATACAC
CCAGCAGATCCTCCAGGAGGAGCTGTGCCTGTCAGTCATCACCTTGTTCCCTGGCGCCCCAGTGGTTCTT
GTCCTTTGCAAGAATGGAGATGACCGACAGCAATGGACCAAAACTGGTTCCCACATCGAGCACATAGCAT
CCCACCTCTGCCTCGATACAGATATGTTCGGTGATGGCACCGAGAACGGCAAGGAAATCGTCGTCAACCC
ATGTGAGTCCTCACTCATGAGCCAGCACTGGGACATGGTGAGCTCT
